Addgene plasmid #240747: BeYDV-RT-pUPD2
Purpose: BeYDV viral vector containing a repair template.
Depositing lab: Jose Alonso. Depositing organization: North Carolina State University. Publication: Development of Modular Geminivirus-Based Vectors for High Cargo Expression and Gene Targeting in Plants. Neubauer M, Vollen K, Zhao C, Ascencio-Ibanez JT, Hanley-Bowdoin L, Stepanova AN, Alonso JM. Plant Biotechnol J. 2025 Sep 21. doi: 10.1111/pbi.70320. PubMed 40976866.
Backbone
  Vector backbone: pUPD2
  Vector type: Synthetic Biology
Growth in bacteria
  Bacterial resistance: Chloramphenicol, 25 μg/mL
  Growth temperature: 37°C
  Growth strain: DH5alpha
  Copy number: High Copy
Gene/Insert
  Gene/Insert name: BeYDV:RT
  Species: Bean Yellow Dwarf Virus
  Cloning method: Golden Gate
Terms and licenses: Academic/Nonprofit Terms; Industry Terms: Not Available to Industry
How to cite: BeYDV-RT-pUPD2 was a gift from Jose Alonso (Addgene plasmid # 240747 ; http://n2t.net/addgene:240747 ; RRID:Addgene_240747)
