[The description below was written by a language model from this plasmid's Addgene catalogue record and pLannotate feature annotations shown in this document.]
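Description:
BeYDV-RT-pUPD2 is a Golden Gate-assembled synthetic biology part plasmid that carries a Bean yellow dwarf virus (BeYDV) geminiviral replicon loaded with a DNA repair template. The backbone is pUPD2, a small domestication/entry vector used in modular plant cloning systems. It replicates in E. coli from a high-copy ColE1/pUC-type origin and is selected with chloramphenicol through a cat gene driven by its own promoter. Bacterial terminators (his operon, lambda t0 and a further putative terminator) and BioBrick prefix and suffix sequences flank the cloning position and insulate the insert.

The insert spans most of the 6,852 nt sequence. It is bounded at each end by short annotated fragments of the BeYDV movement protein gene. These likely mark repeated viral intergenic-region sequence at the replicon borders, although the feature table does not annotate the intergenic regions themselves. On the reverse strand lies the BeYDV RepA coding sequence, part of the replication-initiator locus that in geminiviral vectors releases and amplifies the replicon as circular DNA in plant nuclei. Between the viral elements sits the cargo: a fragment of the E. coli β-glucuronidase (GUS, uidA) gene followed by a fragment of the Tn5 nptII (NeoR/KanR) gene and a NOS terminator, with a short T7 promoter sequence nearby. Both marker sequences are partial and no plant promoter is annotated upstream. This fits a homology-directed repair donor designed to restore or modify a GUS/nptII reporter locus, but the record does not name the target.

The stated purpose is a BeYDV viral vector containing a repair template, developed as part of a modular geminivirus toolkit for high cargo expression and gene targeting in plants. As a pUPD2-level part it has no annotated T-DNA borders, so it would presumably be assembled into a binary vector for plant delivery.
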