Features (pLannotate 1.2.2; 15 found; start..end, strand, type, name):
     14..33      +  misc_feature   BioBrick suffix: universal suffix for all parts
     34..91      +  terminator     his operon terminator: This putative transcriptin terminator from the E. coli his operon has a 2-bp deletion introduced during synthesis. Its efficiency has not been determined.
    286..874     -  rep_origin     ori: high-copy-number ColE1/pMB1/pBR322/pUC origin of replication
   1057..1151    -  terminator     lambda t0 terminator: transcription terminator from phage lambda
   1175..1831    -  CDS            cat: CAT_ECOLX - Experimental evidence at protein level: Swiss-Prot protein existence level 1. This enzyme is an effector of chloramphenicol resistance in bacteria. From Escherichia coli. This protein is used as a marker in many commonly used cloning vectors, such as pACYC184.
   1832..1929    -  promoter       cat promoter: promoter of the E. coli cat gene encoding chloramphenicol acetyltransferase
   2015..2058    -  terminator     bacterial terminator: putative bacterial transcription terminator
   2061..2082    +  misc_feature   BioBrick prefix: BioBrick prefix for parts that do not start with "ATG"
   2433..2504    +  CDS            MP_BEYDV (fragment): Protein inferred from homology: Swiss-Prot protein existence level 3. Involved in the viral transport within, and between cells. From Bean yellow dwarf virus (BeYDV).
   2551..3890    +  CDS            GUS (fragment): β-glucuronidase; uidA (or gusA) from E. coli
   4010..4802    +  CDS            NeoR/KanR (fragment): aminoglycoside phosphotransferase from Tn5; aph(3')-II (or nptII); confers resistance to neomycin, kanamycin, and G418 (Geneticin®)
   4829..5081    +  terminator     NOS terminator: nopaline synthase terminator and poly(A) signal
   5106..5124    -  promoter       T7 promoter: promoter for bacteriophage T7 RNA polymerase
   5599..6474    -  CDS            REPA_BEYDV: Experimental evidence at protein level: Swiss-Prot protein existence level 1. Implicated in enhancement of V-sense gene expression. Acts a an inhibitor of C-sense gene transcription. From Bean yellow dwarf virus (BeYDV).
   6769..6825    +  CDS            MP_BEYDV (fragment): Protein inferred from homology: Swiss-Prot protein existence level 3. Involved in the viral transport within, and between cells. From Bean yellow dwarf virus (BeYDV).
>Addgene plasmid #240747 | BeYDV-RT-pUPD2 | addgene full sequence | sequence record 484650 | Addgene NGS Result
ACCACTCATCGCGACTAGTAGCGGCCGCTGCAGTCCGGCAAAAAAGGGCAAGGTGTCACCACCCTGCCCT
TTTTCTTTAAAACCGAAAAGATTACTTCGCGTTATGCAGGCTTCCTCGCTCACTGACTCGCTGCGCTCGG
TCGTTCGGCTGCGGCGAGCGGTATCAGCTCACTCAAAGGCGGTAATACGGTTATCCACAGAATCAGGGGA
TAACGCAGGAAAGAACATGTGAGCAAAAGGCCAGCAAAAGGCCAGGAACCGTAAAAAGGCCGCGTTGCTG
GCGTTTTTCCAYAGGCTCCGCCCCCCTGACGAGCATCACAAAAATCGACGCTCAAGTCAGAGGTGGCGAA
ACCCGACAGGACTATAAAGATACCAGGCGTTTCCCCCTGGAAGCTCCCTCGTGCGCTCTCCTGTTCCGAC
CCTGCCGCTTACCGGATACCTGTCCGCCTTTCTCCCTTCGGGAAGCGTGGCGCTTTCTCATAGCTCACGC
TGTAGGTATCTCAGTTCGGTGTAGGTCGTTCGCTCCAAGCTGGGCTGTGTGCACGAACCCCCCGTTCAGC
CCGACCGCTGCGCCTTATCCGGTAACTATCGTCTTGAGTCCAACCCGGTAAGACACGACTTATCGCCACT
GGCAGCAGCCACTGGTAACAGGATTAGCAGAGCGAGGTATGTAGGCGGTGCTACAGAGTTCTTGAAGTGG
TGGCCTAACTACGGCTACACTAGAAGAACAGTATTTGGTATCTGCGCTCTGCTGAAGCCAGTTACCTTCG
GAAAAAGAGTTGGTAGCTCTTGATCCGGCAAACAAACCACCGCTGGTAGCGGTGGTTTTTTTGTTTGCAA
GCAGCAGATTACGCGCAGAAAAAAAGGATCTCAAGAAGATCCTTTGATCTTTTCTACGGGGTCTGACGCT
CAGTGGAACGAAAACTCACGTTAAGGGATTTTGGTCATGAGATTATCAAAAAGGATCTTCACCTAGATCC
TTTTAAATTAAAAATGAAGTTTTAAATCAATCTAAAGTATATATGAGTAAACTTGGTCTGACAGCTCGAG
GCTTGGATTCTCACCAATAAAAAACGCCCGGCGGCAACCGAGCGTTCTGAACAAATCCAGATGGAGTTCT
GAGGTCATTACTGGATCTATCAACAGGAGTCCAAGCGAGCTCGATATCAAATTACGCCCCGCCCTGCCAC
TCGTCGCAGTACTGTTGTAATTCATTAAGCATTCTGCCGACATGGAAGCCATCACAAACGGCATGATGAA
CCTGAATCGCCAGCGGCATCAGCACCTTGTCGCCTTGCGTATAATATTTGCCCATGGTGAAAACGGGGGC
GAAGAAGTTGTCCATATTGGCCACGTTTAAATCAAAACTGGTGAAACTCACCCAGGGATTGGCTGATACG
AAAAACATATTCTCAATAAACCCTTTAGGGAAATAGGCCAGGTTTTCACCGTAACACGCCACATCTTGCG
AATATATGTGTAGAAACTGCCGGAAATCGTCGTGGTATTCACTCCAGAGTGATGAAAACGTTTCAGTTTG
CTCATGGAAAACGGTGTAACAAGGGTGAACACTATCCCATATCACCAGCTCACCGTCTTTCATTGCCATA
CGAAATTCCGGATGAGCATTCATCAGGCGGGCAAGAATGTGAATAAAGGCCGGATAAAACTTGTGCTTAT
TTTTCTTTACGGTCTTTAAAAAGGCCGTAATATCCAGCTGAACGGTCTGGTTATAGGTACATTGAGCAAC
TGACTGAAATGCCTCAAAATGTTCTTTACGATGCCATTGGGATATATCAACGGTGGTATATCCAGTGATT
TTTTTCTCCATTTTAGCTTCCTTAGCTCCTGAAAATCTCGATAACTCAAAAAATACGCCCGGTAGTGATC
TTATTTCATTATGGTGAAAGTTGGAACCTCTTACGTGCCCGATCAACTCGAGTGCCACCTGACGTCTAAG
AAACCATTATTATCATGACATTAACCTATAAAAATAGGCGTATCACGAGGCAGAATTTCAGATAAAAAAA
ATCCTTAGCTTTCGCTAAGGATGATTTCTGGAATTCGCGGCCGCTTCTAGAGCGATGAGTGGTCTCGGGA
GGGACGAGCTCAAAGTTTAACGCGTTAGCAGAAGGCATGTTGTTGTGACTCCGAGGGGTTGCCTCAAACT
CTATCTTATAACCGGCGTGGAGGCATGGAGGCAGGGGTATTTTGGTCATTTTAATAGATAGTGGAAAATG
ACGTGGAATTTACTTAAAGACGAAGTCTTTGCGACAAGGGGGGGCCCACGCCGAATTTAATATTACCGGC
GTGGCCCCCCCTTATCGCGAGTGCTTTAGCACGAGCGGTCCAGATTTAAAGTAGAAAATTTCCCGCCCAC
TAGGGTTAAAGGTGTTCACACTATAAAAGCATATACGATGTGATGGTATTTGATGGAGCGTATATTGTAT
CAGGTATTTCCGTTGGATACGAATTATTCGTACGACCCTCGGCGCGTCCAAGCTTGGCGTGCCTGCAGAC
TAGTATTTAAATTAGGGATAACAGGGTAATAGCAGTCTTACTTCCATGATTTCTTTAACTATGCCGGAAT
CCATCGCAGCGTAATGCTCTACACCACGCCGAACACCTGGGTGGACGATATCACCGTGGTGACGCATGTC
GCGCAAGACTGTAACCACGCGTCTGTTGACTGGCAGGTGGTGGCCAATGGTGATGTCAGCGTTGAACTGC
GTGATGCGGATCAACAGGTGGTTGCAACTGGACAAGGCACTAGCGGGACTTTGCAAGTGGTGAATCCGCA
CCTCTGGCAACCGGGTGAAGGTTATCTCTATGAACTGTGCGTCACAGCCAAAAGCCAGACAGAGTGTGAT
ATCTACCCGCTTCGCGTCGGCATCCGGTCAGTGGCAGTGAAGGGCGAACAGTTCCTGATTAACCACAAAC
CGTTCTACTTTACTGGCTTTGGTCGTCATGAAGATGCGGACTTGCGTGGCAAAGGATTCGATAACGTGCT
GATGGTGCACGACCACGCATTAATGGACTGGATTGGGGCCAACTCCTACCGTACCTCGCATTACCCTTAC
GCTGAAGAGATGCTCGACTGGGCAGATGAACATGGCATCGTGGTGATTGATGAAACTGCTGCTGTCGGCT
TTAACCTCTCTTTAGGCATTGGTTTCGAAGCGGGCAACAAGCCGAAAGAACTGTACAGCGAAGAGGCAGT
CAACGGGGAAACTCAGCAAGCGCACTTACAGGCGATTAAAGAGCTGATAGCGCGTGACAAAAACCACCCA
AGCGTGGTGATGTGGAGTATTGCCAACGAACCGGATACCCGTCCGCAAGGTGCACGGGAATATTTCGCGC
CACTGGCGGAAGCAACGCGTAAACTCGACCCGACGCGTCCGATCACCTGCGTCAATGTAATGTTCTGCGA
CGCTCACACCGATACCATCAGCGATCTCTTTGATGTGCTGTGCCTGAACCGTTATTACGGATGGTATGTC
CAAAGCGGCGATTTGGAAACGGCAGAGAAGGTACTGGAAAAAGAACTTCTGGCCTGGCAGGAGAAACTGC
ATCAGCCGATTATCATCACCGAATACGGCGTGGATACGTTAGCCGGGCTGCACTCAATGTACACCGACAT
GTGGAGTGAAGAGTATCAGTGTGCATGGCTGGATATGTATCACCGCGTCTTTGATCGCGTCAGCGCCGTC
GTCGGTGAACAGGTATGGAATTTCGCCGATTTTGCGACCTCGCAAGGCATATTGCGCGTTGGCGGTAACA
AGAAAGGGATCTTCACTCGCGACCGCAAACCGAAGTCGGCGGCTTTTCTGCTGCAAAAACGCTGGACTGG
CATGAACTTCGGTGAAAAACCGCAGCAGGGAGGCAAACAACGCAGGGAGGCAAACAATGATATCACAACT
CTCCTGACGCGTCATCGTCGGCTACAGCCTCGGGAATTGCTACCTAGCTCGAGCAAGATCCAAGGAGATA
TAACAATGGCTTCCTCCTGGATTGAACAAGATGGATTGCACGCAGGTTCTCCGGCCGCTTGGGTGGAGAG
GCTATTCGGCTATGACTGGGCACAACAGACAATCGGCTGCTCTGATGCCGCCGTGTTCCGGCTGTCAGCG
CAGGGTAGACCGGTTCTTTTTGTCAAGACCGACCTGTCCGGTGCCCTGAATGAACTGCAAGACGAGGCAG
CGCGGCTATCGTGGCTGGCCACGACGGGCGTACCTTGCGCTGCTGTGCTCGACGTTGTCACTGAAGCGGG
AAGGGACTGGCTGCTATTGGGCGAAGTGCCGGGGCAGGATCTCCTGTCATCTCACCTTGCTCCTGCCGAG
AAAGTATCCATCATGGCTGATGCAATGCGGCGGCTGCATACGCTTGATCCGGCTACCTGCCCATTCGACC
ACCAAGCGAAACATCGCATCGAGCGAGCACGTACTCGGATGGAAGCCGGTCTTGTCGATCAGGATGATCT
GGACGAAGAGCATCAGGGGCTCGCGCCAGCCGAACTGTTCGCCAGGCTCAAGGCGAGAATGCCCGACGGC
GAGGATCTCGTCGTGACCCATGGCGATGCCTGCTTGCCGAATATCATGGTGGAAAATGGCCGCTTTTCTG
GATTCATCGACTGTGGCCGGCTGGGTGTGGCGGACCGCTATCAGGACATAGCGTTGGCTACCCGTGATAT
TGCTGAAGAGCTTGGCGGCGAATGGGCTGACCGCTTCCTCGTGCTTTACGGTATCGCCGCTCCCGATTCG
CAGCGCATCGCCTTCTATCGCCTTCTTGACGAGTTCTTCTGATAACCGCGGAGAGCTCGAATTTCCCCGA
TCGTTCAAACATTTGGCAATAAAGTTTCTTAAGATTGAATCCTGTTGCCGGTCTTGCGATGATTATCATA
TAATTTCTGTTGAATTACGTTAAGCATGTAATAATTAACATGTAATGCATGACGTTATTTATGAGATGGG
TTTTTATGATTAGAGTCCCGCAATTATACATTTAATACGCGATAGAAAACAAAATATAGCGCGCAAACTA
GGATAAATTATCGCGCGCGGTGTCATCTATGTTACTAGATCGTGGGCCCGTCCAGTTCCATTCGCCCTAT
AGTGAGTCGTATTAAACCTGCATTAATGAATCGGCCAACGCGCGGGGTAGGGATAACAGGGTAATCCCGG
GAGAGGCGGTTTGCGTATTGAGTGTACTTCAAGTCAGTGGGAAATCAATAAAATGATTATTTTATGAATA
TATTTCATTGTGCAAGTAGATAGAAATTACATATGTTACATAACACACGAAATAAACAAAAAAAGACAAT
CCAAAAACAAACACCCCAAAAAAAATAATCACTTTAGATAAACTCGTATGAGGAGAGGCACGTTCAGTGA
CTCGACGATTCCCGAGCAAAAAAAGTCTCCCCGTCACACATGTAGTGGGTGACGCAATTATCTTTAAAGT
AATCCTTCTGTTGACTTGTCATTGATAACATCCAGTCTTCGTCAGGATTGCAAAGAATTATAGAAGGGAT
CCCACCTTTTATTTTCTTCTTTTTTCCATATTTAGGGTTGACAGTGAAATCAGACTGGCAACCTATTAAT
TGCTTCCACAATGGGACGAACTTGAAGGGGATGTCGTCGATGATATTATAGGTGGCGTGTTCATCGTAGT
TGGTGAAATCGATGGTACCGTTCCAATAGTTGTGTCGTCCGAGACTTCTAGCCCAGGTGGTCTTTCCGGT
ACGAGTTGGTCCGCAGATGTAGAGGCTGGGGTGTCGGATTCCATTCCTTCCATTGTCCTTGTTAAATCGG
CCATCCATTCAAGGTCAGATTGAGCTTGTTGGTATGAGACAGGATGTATGTAAGTATAAGCGTCTATGCT
TACATGGTATAGATGGGTTTCCCTCCAGGAGTGTAGATCTTCGTGGCAGCGAAGATCTGATTCTGTGAAG
GGCGACACATACGGTTCAGGTTGTGGAGGGAATAATTTGTTGGCTGAATATTCCAGCCATTGAAGCTTTG
TTGCCCATTCATGAGGGAATTCTTCCTTGATCATGTCAAGATATTCCTCCTTAGACGTTGCAGTCTGGAT
AATAGTTCTCCATCGTGCGTCAGATTTGCGAGGAGAAACCTTATGATCTCGGAAATCTCCTCTGGTTTTA
ATATCTCCGTCCTTTGATATGTAATCAAGGACTTGTTTAGAGTTTCTAGCTGGCTGGATATTAGGGTGAT
TTCCTTCAAAATCGAAAAAAGAAGGATCCCTAATACAAGGTTTTTTATCAAGCTGGAGAAGAGCATGATA
GTGGGTAGTGCCATCTTGATGAAGCTCAGAAGCAACACCAAGGAAGAAAATAAGAAAAGGTGTGAGTTTC
TCCCAGAGAAACTGGAATAAATCATCTCTTTGAGATGAGCACTTGGGATAGGTAAGGAAAACATATTTAG
ATTGGAGTCTGAAGTTCTTACTAGCAGAAGGCATGTTGTTGTGACTCCGAGGGGTTGCCTCAAACTCTAT
CTTATAACCGGCGTGGAGGCATGGAGGCAGGGGTATTTTGGTCATTTTAATAGATAGTGGAAAATGACGT
GGAATTTACTTAAAGACGAAGTCTTTGCGACAAGGGGGGGCCCACGCCGAATTTAATATTACCGGCGTGG
CCCCCCCTTATCGCGAGTGCTTTAGCACGAGCGGTCCAGATTTAAAGTAGAAAATTTCCCGCCCACTAGG
GTTAAAGGTGTTCACACTATAAAAGCATATACGATGTGATGGTATTTGATGGAGCGTATATTGTATCAGG
TATTTCCGTTGGATACGAATTATTCGTACGACCCTCATAGTTTAAATATCAGTGCGCTTGAG
